Addgene plasmid #119195: pFUGW-RapACR_T111C-EYFP
Purpose: Fast anion channelrhodopsin mutant RapACR_T111C for time-resolved inhibition of neuronal spiking
Depositing lab: John Spudich. Depositing organization: University of Texas Health Science Center at Houston. Publication: Extending the Time Domain of Neuronal Silencing with Cryptophyte Anion Channelrhodopsins. Govorunova EG, Sineshchekov OA, Hemmati R, Janz R, Morelle O, Melkonian M, Wong GK, Spudich JL. eNeuro. 2018 Jul 10;5(3). pii: eN-MNT-0174-18. doi: 10.1523/ENEURO.0174-18.2018. eCollection 2018 May-Jun. PubMed 30027111.
Backbone
  Vector backbone: pFUGW
  Vector type: Lentiviral
Growth in bacteria
  Bacterial resistance: Ampicillin, 100 μg/mL
  Growth temperature: 37°C
  Growth strain: NEB Stable
  Copy number: Unknown
Gene/Insert
  Gene/Insert name: Anion channelrhodopsin RapACR fast mutant T111C
  Species: Rhodomonas salina
  Insert size (bp): 921
  Mutation: changed threonine 111 to cysteine
  GenBank ID: MG831192
  Promoter: Ubiquitin
  Tag / fusion protein: EYFP (C terminal on insert)
  Cloning method: Restriction Enzyme; 5′ cloning site BamHI (not destroyed); 3′ cloning site EcoRI (not destroyed)
  Sequencing primers: 5′ ATGCGCTCGGGGTTGGCGAGTGTG
Terms and licenses: Academic/Nonprofit Terms; Industry Terms: Not Available to Industry
How to cite: pFUGW-RapACR_T111C-EYFP was a gift from John Spudich (Addgene plasmid # 119195 ; http://n2t.net/addgene:119195 ; RRID:Addgene_119195)
