[The description below was written by a language model from this plasmid's Addgene catalogue record and pLannotate feature annotations shown in this document.]
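Description:
pFUGW-RapACR_T111C-EYFP is a lentiviral transfer plasmid of about 10.9 kb built on the pFUGW backbone, designed to deliver a light-gated anion channel to neurons. In bacteria it replicates from a high-copy ColE1/pUC-type origin and is selected with ampicillin through the bla gene. An f1 origin is also present, along with an SV40/EM7-driven bleomycin/Zeocin resistance cassette that lies outside the viral genome. The viral portion has the usual HIV-1-derived layout. A CMV enhancer/promoter is fused to a truncated 5' LTR to drive genomic RNA production in packaging cells. This is followed by the Ψ packaging signal with a gag fragment, the Rev response element for Rev-dependent nuclear export, and the cPPT/CTS. A WPRE boosts transcript expression, and the genome ends in a truncated 3' LTR followed by a bGH polyadenylation signal. Because the plasmid carries only fragments of viral genes, packaging functions and an envelope must be supplied from other sources.

The payload is expressed from the human ubiquitin C promoter. It consists of a 921 bp insert encoding the anion channelrhodopsin RapACR from the cryptophyte alga Rhodomonas salina, carrying a threonine-to-cysteine substitution at position 111. The insert was cloned between BamHI and EcoRI sites and is fused at its C terminus to EYFP, so expressing cells can be identified by fluorescence. The automated annotation does not label the opsin coding region itself, but the unannotated gap between the UbC promoter and EYFP matches its expected position. The record describes T111C as a fast mutant, and the construct is intended for optogenetic, time-resolved inhibition of neuronal spiking.
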