Features (pLannotate 1.2.2; 31 found; start..end, strand, type, name):
      1..380     +  enhancer       CMV enhancer: human cytomegalovirus immediate early enhancer
    381..580     +  promoter       CMV promoter: human cytomegalovirus (CMV) immediate early promoter
    598..778     +  LTR            5' LTR (truncated): truncated 5' long terminal repeat (LTR) from HIV-1
    825..950     +  misc_feature   HIV-1 Ψ: packaging signal of human immunodeficiency virus type 1
    934..1297    +  CDS            HIV-1 gag (fragment): gag protein from human immunodeficiency virus 1; gag
   1443..1676    +  misc_feature   RRE: The Rev response element (RRE) of HIV-1 allows for Rev-dependent mRNA export from the nucleus to the cytoplasm.
   2053..2153    +  CDS            Rev (fragment): human immunodeficiency virus 1 (HIV-1) Rev protein; rev; enhances nuclear export of unspliced and incompletely spliced viral mRNAs
   2203..2320    +  misc_feature   cPPT/CTS: central polypurine tract and central termination sequence of HIV-1
   2412..3623    +  promoter       UbC promoter: human ubiquitin C promoter
   3634..3657    -  misc_feature   MCS (fragment): pUC18/19 multiple cloning site
   4588..5304    +  CDS            EYFP: enhanced YFP mammalian codon-optimized
   5305..5329    +  misc_feature   MCS (fragment): pBluescript multiple cloning site
   5329..5917    +  misc_feature   WPRE: woodchuck hepatitis virus posttranscriptional regulatory element
   5854..6435    +  CDS            nef (fragment): NEF_HV1H2 - Experimental evidence at protein level: Swiss-Prot protein existence level 1. Extracellular Nef protein targets CD4(+) T-lymphocytes for apoptosis by interacting with CXCR4 surface receptors. From Human immunodeficiency virus type 1 group M subtype B (isolate HXB2) (HIV-1).
   6442..6622    +  LTR            5' LTR (truncated): truncated 5' long terminal repeat (LTR) from HIV-1
   6654..6878    +  polyA_signal   bGH poly(A) signal: bovine growth hormone polyadenylation signal
   6882..6903    +  promoter       SV40 promoter (fragment): SV40 enhancer and early promoter
   6924..7352    +  rep_origin     f1 ori (sequence partly withheld): f1 bacteriophage origin of replication; arrow indicates direction of (+) strand synthesis
   7366..7695    +  promoter       SV40 promoter: SV40 enhancer and early promoter
   7743..7790    +  promoter       EM7 promoter: synthetic bacterial promoter&nbsp
   7809..8183    +  CDS            BleoR: antibiotic-binding protein; Sh ble from Streptoalloteichus hindustanus; confers resistance to bleomycin, phleomycin, and Zeocin™
   8193..8318    +  CDS            ble (fragment): BLE_KLEPN - Experimental evidence at protein level: Swiss-Prot protein existence level 1. Binding protein with a strong affinity to the bleomycin family of antibiotics. Binds to CL990; an antimitotic-antibiotic compound. From Klebsiella pneumoniae.
   8313..8434    +  polyA_signal   SV40 poly(A) signal: SV40 polyadenylation signal
   8505..8527    -  protein_bind   lac operator (fragment): The lac repressor binds to the lac operator to inhibit transcription in E. coli. This inhibition can be relieved by adding lactose or isopropyl-β-D-thiogalactopyranoside (IPTG). lac repressor encoded by lacI
   8531..8561    -  promoter       lac promoter: promoter for the E. coli lac operon
   8576..8597    -  protein_bind   CAP binding site: CAP binding activates transcription in the presence of cAMP. E. coli catabolite activator protein
   8610..8702    -  CDS            lacI (fragment): lac repressor; lacI; The lac repressor binds to the lac operator to inhibit transcription in E. coli. This inhibition can be relieved by adding lactose or isopropyl-β-D-thiogalactopyranoside (IPTG).
   8885..9473    -  rep_origin     ori: high-copy-number ColE1/pMB1/pBR322/pUC origin of replication
   9644..10504   -  CDS            AmpR: β-lactamase; bla; confers resistance to ampicillin, carbenicillin, and related antibiotics
  10505..10609   -  promoter       AmpR promoter: bla
  10668..10720   -  misc_feature   bom (fragment): basis of mobility region from pBR322
>Addgene plasmid #119195 | pFUGW-RapACR_T111C-EYFP | addgene full sequence | sequence record 230390 | Addgene NGS Result
GACATTGATTATTGACTAGTTATTAATAGTAATCAATTACGGGGTCATTAGTTCATAGCCCATATATGGA
GTTCCGCGTTACATAACTTACGGTAAATGGCCCGCCTGGCTGACCGCCCAACGACCCCCGCCCATTGACG
TCAATAATGACGTATGTTCCCATAGTAACGCCAATAGGGACTTTCCATTGACGTCAATGGGTGGAGTATT
TACGGTAAACTGCCCACTTGGCAGTACATCAAGTGTATCATATGCCAAGTACGCCCCCTATTGACGTCAA
TGACGGTAAATGGCCCGCCTGGCATTATGCCCAGTACATGACCTTATGGGACTTTCCTACTTGGCAGTAC
ATCTACGTATTAGTCATCGCTATTACCATGGTGATGCGGTTTTGGCAGTACATCAATGGGCGTGGATAGC
GGTTTGACTCACGGGGATTTCCAAGTCTCCACCCCATTGACGTCAATGGGAGTTTGTTTTGGCACCAAAA
TCAACGGGACTTTCCAAAATGTCGTAACAACTCCGCCCCATTGACGCAAATGGGCGGTAGGCGTGTACGG
TGGGAGGTCTATATAAGCAGCGCGTTTTGCCTGTACTGGGTCTCTCTGGTTAGACCAGATCTGAGCCTGG
GAGCTCTCTGGCTAACTAGGGAACCCACTGCTTAAGCCTCAATAAAGCTTGCCTTGAGTGCTTCAAGTAG
TGTGTGCCCGTCTGTTGTGTGACTCTGGTAACTAGAGATCCCTCAGACCCTTTTAGTCAGTGTGGAAAAT
CTCTAGCAGTGGCGCCCGAACAGGGACTTGAAAGCGAAAGGGAAACCAGAGGAGCTCTCTCGACGCAGGA
CTCGGCTTGCTGAAGCGCGCACGGCAAGAGGCGAGGGGCGGCGACTGGTGAGTACGCCAAAAATTTTGAC
TAGCGGAGGCTAGAAGGAGAGAGATGGGTGCGAGAGCGTCAGTATTAAGCGGGGGAGAATTAGATCGCGA
TGGGAAAAAATTCGGTTAAGGCCAGGGGGAAAGAAAAAATATAAATTAAAACATATAGTATGGGCAAGCA
GGGAGCTAGAACGATTCGCAGTTAATCCTGGCCTGTTAGAAACATCAGAAGGCTGTAGACAAATACTGGG
ACAGCTACAACCATCCCTTCAGACAGGATCAGAAGAACTTAGATCATTATATAATACAGTAGCAACCCTC
TATTGTGTGCATCAAAGGATAGAGATAAAAGACACCAAGGAAGCTTTAGACAAGATAGAGGAAGAGCAAA
ACAAAAGTAAGACCACCGCACAGCAAGCGGCCGCTGATCTTCAGACCTGGAGGAGGAGATATGAGGGACA
ATTGGAGAAGTGAATTATATAAATATAAAGTAGTAAAAATTGAACCATTAGGAGTAGCACCCACCAAGGC
AAAGAGAAGAGTGGTGCAGAGAGAAAAAAGAGCAGTGGGAATAGGAGCTTTGTTCCTTGGGTTCTTGGGA
GCAGCAGGAAGCACTATGGGCGCAGCGTCAATGACGCTGACGGTACAGGCCAGACAATTATTGTCTGGTA
TAGTGCAGCAGCAGAACAATTTGCTGAGGGCTATTGAGGCGCAACAGCATCTGTTGCAACTCACAGTCTG
GGGCATCAAGCAGCTCCAGGCAAGAATCCTGGCTGTGGAAAGATACCTAAAGGATCAACAGCTCCTGGGG
ATTTGGGGTTGCTCTGGAAAACTCATTTGCACCACTGCTGTGCCTTGGAATGCTAGTTGGAGTAATAAAT
CTCTGGAACAGATTTGGAATCACACGACCTGGATGGAGTGGGACAGAGAAATTAACAATTACACAAGCTT
AATACACTCCTTAATTGAAGAATCGCAAAACCAGCAAGAAAAGAATGAACAAGAATTATTGGAATTAGAT
AAATGGGCAAGTTTGTGGAATTGGTTTAACATAACAAATTGGCTGTGGTATATAAAATTATTCATAATGA
TAGTAGGAGGCTTGGTAGGTTTAAGAATAGTTTTTGCTGTACTTTCTATAGTGAATAGAGTTAGGCAGGG
ATATTCACCATTATCGTTTCAGACCCACCTCCCAACCCCGAGGGGACCCGACAGGCCCGAAGGAATAGAA
GAAGAAGGTGGAGAGAGAGACAGAGACAGATCCATTCGATTAGTGAACGGATCGGCACTGCGTGCGCCAA
TTCTGCAGACAAATGGCAGTATTCATCCACAATTTTAAAAGAAAAGGGGGGATTGGGGGGTACAGTGCAG
GGGAAAGAATAGTAGACATAATAGCAACAGACATACAAACTAAAGAATTACAAAAACAAATTACAAAAAT
TCAAAATTTTCGGGTTTATTACAGGGACAGCAGAGATCCAGTTTGGTTAATCGCATGCTAGCTAGTTCGA
ACCTTAATTAACCCGTGTCGGCTCCAGATCTGGCCTCCGCGCCGGGTTTTGGCGCCTCCCGCGGGCGCCC
CCCTCCTCACGGCGAGCGCTGCCACGTCAGACGAAGGGCGCAGCGAGCGTCCTGATCCTTCCGCCCGGAC
GCTCAGGACAGCGGCCCGCTGCTCATAAGACTCGGCCTTAGAACCCCAGTATCAGCAGAAGGACATTTTA
GGACGGGACTTGGGTGACTCTAGGGCACTGGTTTTCTTTCCAGAGAGCGGAACAGGCGAGGAAAAGTAGT
CCCTTCTCGGCGATTCTGCGGAGGGATCTCCGTGGGGCGGTGAACGCCGATGATTATATAAGGACGCGCC
GGGTGTGGCACAGCTAGTTCCGTCGCAGCCGGGATTTGGGTCGCGGTTCTTGTTTGTGGATCGCTGTGAT
CGTCACTTGGTGAGTAGCGGGCTGCTGGGCTGGCCGGGGCTTTCGTGGCCGCCGGGCCGCTCGGTGGGAC
GGAAGCGTGTGGAGAGACCGCCAAGGGCTGTAGTCTGGGTCCGCGAGCAAGGTTGCCCTGAACTGGGGGT
TGGGGGGAGCGCAGCAAAATGGCGGCTGTTCCCGAGTCTTGAATGGAAGACGCTTGTGAGGCGGGCTGTG
AGGTCGTTGAAACAAGGTGGGGGGCATGGTGGGCGGCAAGAACCCAAGGTCTTGAGGCCTTCGCTAATGC
GGGAAAGCTCTTATTCGGGTGAGATGGGCTGGGGCACCATCTGGGGACCCTGACGTGAAGTTTGTCACTG
ACTGGAGAACTCGGTTTGTCGTCTGTTGCGGGGGCGGCAGTTATGGCGGTGCCGTTGGGCAGTGCACCCG
TACCTTTGGGAGCGCGCGCCCTCGTCGTGTCGTGACGTCACCCGTTCTGTTGGCTTATAATGCAGGGTGG
GGCCACCTGCCGGTAGGTGTGCGGTAGGCTTTTCTCCGTCGCAGGACGCAGGGTTCGGGCCTAGGGTAGG
CTCTCCTGAATCGACAGGCGCCGGACCTCTGGTGAGGGGAGGGATAAGTGAGGCGTCAGTTTCTTTGGTC
GGTTTTATGTACCTATCTTCTTAAGTAGCTGAAGCTCCGGTTTTGAACTATGCGCTCGGGGTTGGCGAGT
GTGTTTTGTGAAGTTTTTTAGGCACCTTTTGAAATGTAATCATTTGGGTCAATATGTAATTTTCAGTGTT
AGACTAGTAAATTGTCCGCTAAATTCTGGCCGTTTTTGGCTTTTTTGTTAGACGAAGCTTGGGCTGCAGG
TCGACTCTAGAGGATCCATGGACTACACCAGCCTGGACGATTTTCCACTGGAGACACTGTACTTCCGGAA
CGGCACAGAGGTGGACCCCTATGATCACAGATGCAAGCTGGGCATCCCTGGAGGCTCCCAGGGCATCCAC
ACATTTCAGCTGGTGTGGGCACTGCTGTGCGCAGCACAGGCCCTGTTTCTGTTCTCCAAGTGGCCAAAAG
TGGGCTGGGAGGCCATGTACATGCCCTGCTGTGAGGCCCTGTCTTATGGCCTGCTGAGCTCCGGCTACGG
CTATATGAAGCTGCACGGCGAGTTCCACTACCTGCCTTGGATCAGGTACGCCGCCTGGCTGGTGACCTGC
CCAGTGCTGCTGAACCAGGTGCAGGGCATGATCGACATCAAGATCGGCTCTCTGAGGCTGGCACCAATCC
AGAGCCTGGCAAACCTGATCATGATCATCATGGGCGTGAGCGCCCACCTGCAGGAGAATCACGCCTGGAA
GTGGCTGTTCTTTTTCGTGGGCTGCGTGATGTGCGCCGTGATCTACTATATCGCCTGGCTGCAGTTTGCC
AAAGTGAATGAGCTGTACGCCGCCACCAAGACAGAGATCGGCGATAAGGTGTGCTTTCAGCTGAAGCTGA
TCATGTTTTGTTTCTATGTGGGCTGGTCCATGTTCTCTGTGATCTGGCTGCTGTCTAGCGAGGGCCTGTG
CCTGATCGAGGAGCACATCAGCGCCGCCGCCCACATCCCAGGCGACATCCTGAGCAAGAACTCCTTTGGC
CTGCTGATGTGGTATACCAGGTGGATCACACTGGGAGGAGCATGGGATATCAATAAGTTCCTGGAGAAGC
AGGCCAAGGAGAAGGCAGAGGCCGTGCTGACCCCTGCCGAGAAGAGGAAGGCCATCATGAAGCAGGCCGA
GGCCTGCTTCTCCATGGCCGATGCCTGTGCGGCCGCCGTGAGCAAGGGCGAGGAGCTGTTCACCGGGGTG
GTGCCCATCCTGGTCGAGCTGGACGGCGACGTAAACGGCCACAAGTTCAGCGTGTCCGGCGAGGGCGAGG
GCGATGCCACCTACGGCAAGCTGACCCTGAAGTTCATCTGCACCACCGGCAAGCTGCCCGTGCCCTGGCC
CACCCTCGTGACCACCTTCGGCTACGGCCTGCAGTGCTTCGCCCGCTACCCCGACCACATGAAGCAGCAC
GACTTCTTCAAGTCCGCCATGCCCGAAGGCTACGTCCAGGAGCGCACCATCTTCTTCAAGGACGACGGCA
ACTACAAGACCCGCGCCGAGGTGAAGTTCGAGGGCGACACCCTGGTGAACCGCATCGAGCTGAAGGGCAT
CGACTTCAAGGAGGACGGCAACATCCTGGGGCACAAGCTGGAGTACAACTACAACAGCCACAACGTCTAT
ATCATGGCCGACAAGCAGAAGAACGGCATCAAGGTGAACTTCAAGATCCGCCACAACATCGAGGACGGCA
GCGTGCAGCTCGCCGACCACTACCAGCAGAACACCCCCATCGGCGACGGCCCCGTGCTGCTGCCCGACAA
CCACTACCTGAGCTACCAGTCCGCCCTGAGCAAAGACCCCAACGAGAAGCGCGATCACATGGTCCTGCTG
GAGTTCGTGACCGCCGCCGGGATCACTCTCGGCATGGACGAGCTGTACAAGTAAGAATTCGATATCAAGC
TTATCGATAATCAACCTCTGGATTACAAAATTTGTGAAAGATTGACTGGTATTCTTAACTATGTTGCTCC
TTTTACGCTATGTGGATACGCTGCTTTAATGCCTTTGTATCATGCTATTGCTTCCCGTATGGCTTTCATT
TTCTCCTCCTTGTATAAATCCTGGTTGCTGTCTCTTTATGAGGAGTTGTGGCCCGTTGTCAGGCAACGTG
GCGTGGTGTGCACTGTGTTTGCTGACGCAACCCCCACTGGTTGGGGCATTGCCACCACCTGTCAGCTCCT
TTCCGGGACTTTCGCTTTCCCCCTCCCTATTGCCACGGCGGAACTCATCGCCGCCTGCCTTGCCCGCTGC
TGGACAGGGGCTCGGCTGTTGGGCACTGACAATTCCGTGGTGTTGTCGGGGAAATCATCGTCCTTTCCTT
GGCTGCTCGCCTGTGTTGCCACCTGGATTCTGCGCGGGACGTCCTTCTGCTACGTCCCTTCGGCCCTCAA
TCCAGCGGACCTTCCTTCCCGCGGCCTGCTGCCGGCTCTGCGGCCTCTTCCGCGTCTTCGCCTTCGCCCT
CAGACGAGTCGGATCTCCCTTTGGGCCGCCTCCCCGCATCGATACCGTCGACCTCGAGACCTAGAAAAAC
ATGGAGCAATCACAAGTAGCAATACAGCAGCTACCAATGCTGATTGTGCCTGGCTAGAAGCACAAGAGGA
GGAGGAGGTGGGTTTTCCAGTCACACCTCAGGTACCTTTAAGACCAATGACTTACAAGGCAGCTGTAGAT
CTTAGCCACTTTTTAAAAGAAAAGGGGGGACTGGAAGGGCTAATTCACTCCCAACGAAGACAAGATATCC
TTGATCTGTGGATCTACCACACACAAGGCTACTTCCCTGATTGGCAGAACTACACACCAGGGCCAGGGAT
CAGATATCCACTGACCTTTGGATGGTGCTACAAGCTAGTACCAGTTGAGCAAGAGAAGGTAGAAGAAGCC
AATGAAGGAGAGAACACCCGCTTGTTACACCCTGTGAGCCTGCATGGGATGGATGACCCGGAGAGAGAAG
TATTAGAGTGGAGGTTTGACAGCCGCCTAGCATTTCATCACATGGCCCGAGAGCTGCATCCGGACTGTAC
TGGGTCTCTCTGGTTAGACCAGATCTGAGCCTGGGAGCTCTCTGGCTAACTAGGGAACCCACTGCTTAAG
CCTCAATAAAGCTTGCCTTGAGTGCTTCAAGTAGTGTGTGCCCGTCTGTTGTGTGACTCTGGTAACTAGA
GATCCCTCAGACCCTTTTAGTCAGTGTGGAAAATCTCTAGCAGGGCCCGTTTAAACCCGCTGATCAGCCT
CGACTGTGCCTTCTAGTTGCCAGCCATCTGTTGTTTGCCCCTCCCCCGTGCCTTCCTTGACCCTGGAAGG
TGCCACTCCCACTGTCCTTTCCTAATAAAATGAGGAAATTGCATCGCATTGTCTGAGTAGGTGTCATTCT
ATTCTGGGGGGTGGGGTGGGGCAGGACAGCAAGGGGGAGGATTGGGAAGACAATAGCAGGCATGCTGGGG
ATGCGGTGGGCTCTATGGCTTCTGAGGCGGAAAGAACCAGCTGGGGCTCTAGGGGGTATCCCC
[124 nt withheld, positions 6924-7047]
C
[91 nt withheld, positions 7049-7139]
A
[49 nt withheld, positions 7141-7189]
CCTTTGACGTTGGAGTCCACGTTCTTT
[37 nt withheld, positions 7217-7253]
ACCCTATCTCGGTCTATTCTTTTGATTTATAAGGGATTTTGCCGATTTCGGCCTATTGGTTAAAAAATGA
GCTGATTTAACAAAAATTTAACGCGAATTAATTCTGTGGAATGTGTGTCAGTTAGGGTGTGGAAAGTCCC
CAGGCTCCCCAGCAGGCAGAAGTATGCAAAGCATGCATCTCAATTAGTCAGCAACCAGGTGTGGAAAGTC
CCCAGGCTCCCCAGCAGGCAGAAGTATGCAAAGCATGCATCTCAATTAGTCAGCAACCATAGTCCCGCCC
CTAACTCCGCCCATCCCGCCCCTAACTCCGCCCAGTTCCGCCCATTCTCCGCCCCATGGCTGACTAATTT
TTTTTATTTATGCAGAGGCCGAGGCCGCCTCTGCCTCTGAGCTATTCCAGAAGTAGTGAGGAGGCTTTTT
TGGAGGCCTAGGCTTTTGCAAAAAGCTCCCGGGAGCTTGTATATCCATTTTCGGATCTGATCAGCACGTG
TTGACAATTAATCATCGGCATAGTATATCGGCATAGTATAATACGACAAGGTGAGGAACTAAACCATGGC
CAAGTTGACCAGTGCCGTTCCGGTGCTCACCGCGCGCGACGTCGCCGGAGCGGTCGAGTTCTGGACCGAC
CGGCTCGGGTTCTCCCGGGACTTCGTGGAGGACGACTTCGCCGGTGTGGTCCGGGACGACGTGACCCTGT
TCATCAGCGCGGTCCAGGACCAGGTGGTGCCGGACAACACCCTGGCCTGGGTGTGGGTGCGCGGCCTGGA
CGAGCTGTACGCCGAGTGGTCGGAGGTCGTGTCCACGAACTTCCGGGACGCCTCCGGGCCGGCCATGACC
GAGATCGGCGAGCAGCCGTGGGGGCGGGAGTTCGCCCTGCGCGACCCGGCCGGCAACTGCGTGCACTTCG
TGGCCGAGGAGCAGGACTGACACGTGCTACGAGATTTCGATTCCACCGCCGCCTTCTATGAAAGGTTGGG
CTTCGGAATCGTTTTCCGGGACGCCGGCTGGATGATCCTCCAGCGCGGGGATCTCATGCTGGAGTTCTTC
GCCCACCCCAACTTGTTTATTGCAGCTTATAATGGTTACAAATAAAGCAATAGCATCACAAATTTCACAA
ATAAAGCATTTTTTTCACTGCATTCTAGTTGTGGTTTGTCCAAACTCATCAATGTATCTTATCATGTCTG
TATACCGTCGACCTCTAGCTAGAGCTTGGCGTAATCATGGTCATAGCTGTTTCCTGTGTGAAATTGTTAT
CCGCTCACAATTCCACACAACATACGAGCCGGAAGCATAAAGTGTAAAGCCTGGGGTGCCTAATGAGTGA
GCTAACTCACATTAATTGCGTTGCGCTCACTGCCCGCTTTCCAGTCGGGAAACCTGTCGTGCCAGCTGCA
TTAATGAATCGGCCAACGCGCGGGGAGAGGCGGTTTGCGTATTGGGCGCTCTTCCGCTTCCTCGCTCACT
GACTCGCTGCGCTCGGTCGTTCGGCTGCGGCGAGCGGTATCAGCTCACTCAAAGGCGGTAATACGGTTAT
CCACAGAATCAGGGGATAACGCAGGAAAGAACATGTGAGCAAAAGGCCAGCAAAAGGCCAGGAACCGTAA
AAAGGCCGCGTTGCTGGCGTTTTTCCATAGGCTCCGCCCCCCTGACGAGCATCACAAAAATCGACGCTCA
AGTCAGAGGTGGCGAAACCCGACAGGACTATAAAGATACCAGGCGTTTCCCCCTGGAAGCTCCCTCGTGC
GCTCTCCTGTTCCGACCCTGCCGCTTACCGGATACCTGTCCGCCTTTCTCCCTTCGGGAAGCGTGGCGCT
TTCTCATAGCTCACGCTGTAGGTATCTCAGTTCGGTGTAGGTCGTTCGCTCCAAGCTGGGCTGTGTGCAC
GAACCCCCCGTTCAGCCCGACCGCTGCGCCTTATCCGGTAACTATCGTCTTGAGTCCAACCCGGTAAGAC
ACGACTTATCGCCACTGGCAGCAGCCACTGGTAACAGGATTAGCAGAGCGAGGTATGTAGGCGGTGCTAC
AGAGTTCTTGAAGTGGTGGCCTAACTACGGCTACACTAGAAGAACAGTATTTGGTATCTGCGCTCTGCTG
AAGCCAGTTACCTTCGGAAAAAGAGTTGGTAGCTCTTGATCCGGCAAACAAACCACCGCTGGTAGCGGTG
GTTTTTTTGTTTGCAAGCAGCAGATTACGCGCAGAAAAAAAGGATCTCAAGAAGATCCTTTGATCTTTTC
TACGGGGTCTGACGCTCAGTGGAACGAAAACTCACGTTAAGGGATTTTGGTCATGAGATTATCAAAAAGG
ATCTTCACCTAGATCCTTTTAAATTAAAAATGAAGTTTTAAATCAATCTAAAGTATATATGAGTAAACTT
GGTCTGACAGTTACCAATGCTTAATCAGTGAGGCACCTATCTCAGCGATCTGTCTATTTCGTTCATCCAT
AGTTGCCTGACTCCCCGTCGTGTAGATAACTACGATACGGGAGGGCTTACCATCTGGCCCCAGTGCTGCA
ATGATACCGCGAGACCCACGCTCACCGGCTCCAGATTTATCAGCAATAAACCAGCCAGCCGGAAGGGCCG
AGCGCAGAAGTGGTCCTGCAACTTTATCCGCCTCCATCCAGTCTATTAATTGTTGCCGGGAAGCTAGAGT
AAGTAGTTCGCCAGTTAATAGTTTGCGCAACGTTGTTGCCATTGCTACAGGCATCGTGGTGTCACGCTCG
TCGTTTGGTATGGCTTCATTCAGCTCCGGTTCCCAACGATCAAGGCGAGTTACATGATCCCCCATGTTGT
GCAAAAAAGCGGTTAGCTCCTTCGGTCCTCCGATCGTTGTCAGAAGTAAGTTGGCCGCAGTGTTATCACT
CATGGTTATGGCAGCACTGCATAATTCTCTTACTGTCATGCCATCCGTAAGATGCTTTTCTGTGACTGGT
GAGTACTCAACCAAGTCATTCTGAGAATAGTGTATGCGGCGACCGAGTTGCTCTTGCCCGGCGTCAATAC
GGGATAATACCGCGCCACATAGCAGAACTTTAAAAGTGCTCATCATTGGAAAACGTTCTTCGGGGCGAAA
ACTCTCAAGGATCTTACCGCTGTTGAGATCCAGTTCGATGTAACCCACTCGTGCACCCAACTGATCTTCA
GCATCTTTTACTTTCACCAGCGTTTCTGGGTGAGCAAAAACAGGAAGGCAAAATGCCGCAAAAAAGGGAA
TAAGGGCGACACGGAAATGTTGAATACTCATACTCTTCCTTTTTCAATATTATTGAAGCATTTATCAGGG
TTATTGTCTCATGAGCGGATACATATTTGAATGTATTTAGAAAAATAAACAAATAGGGGTTCCGCGCACA
TTTCCCCGAAAAGTGCCACCTGACGTCGACGGATCGGGAGATCTCCCGATCCCCTATGGTGCACTCTCAG
TACAATCTGCTCTGATGCCGCATAGTTAAGCCAGTATCTGCTCCCTGCTTGTGTGTTGGAGGTCGCTGAG
TAGTGCGCGAGCAAAATTTAAGCTACAACAAGGCAAGGCTTGACCGACAATTGCATGAAGAATCTGCTTA
GGGTTAGGCGTTTTGCGCTGCTTCGCGATGTACGGGCCAGATATACGCGTT
