>Addgene plasmid #119195 | pFUGW-RapACR_T111C-EYFP | depositor partial sequence | sequence record 225441 | Insert
ATGGACTACACCAGCCTGGACGATTTTCCACTGGAGACACTGTACTTCCGGAACGGCACAGAGGTGGACC
CCTATGATCACAGATGCAAGCTGGGCATCCCTGGAGGCTCCCAGGGCATCCACACATTTCAGCTGGTGTG
GGCACTGCTGTGCGCAGCACAGGCCCTGTTTCTGTTCTCCAAGTGGCCAAAAGTGGGCTGGGAGGCCATG
TACATGCCCTGCTGTGAGGCCCTGTCTTATGGCCTGCTGAGCTCCGGCTACGGCTATATGAAGCTGCACG
GCGAGTTCCACTACCTGCCTTGGATCAGGTACGCCGCCTGGCTGGTGACCTGCCCAGTGCTGCTGAACCA
GGTGCAGGGCATGATCGACATCAAGATCGGCTCTCTGAGGCTGGCACCAATCCAGAGCCTGGCAAACCTG
ATCATGATCATCATGGGCGTGAGCGCCCACCTGCAGGAGAATCACGCCTGGAAGTGGCTGTTCTTTTTCG
TGGGCTGCGTGATGTGCGCCGTGATCTACTATATCGCCTGGCTGCAGTTTGCCAAAGTGAATGAGCTGTA
CGCCGCCACCAAGACAGAGATCGGCGATAAGGTGTGCTTTCAGCTGAAGCTGATCATGTTTTGTTTCTAT
GTGGGCTGGTCCATGTTCTCTGTGATCTGGCTGCTGTCTAGCGAGGGCCTGTGCCTGATCGAGGAGCACA
TCAGCGCCGCCGCCCACATCCCAGGCGACATCCTGAGCAAGAACTCCTTTGGCCTGCTGATGTGGTATAC
CAGGTGGATCACACTGGGAGGAGCATGGGATATCAATAAGTTCCTGGAGAAGCAGGCCAAGGAGAAGGCA
GAGGCCGTGCTGACCCCTGCCGAGAAGAGGAAGGCCATCATGAAGCAGGCCGAGGCCTGCTTCTCCATGG
CCGATGCCTGT
